>Addgene plasmid #201803 | pET28a SnoopLigase2 | addgene full sequence | sequence record 404707 | Addgene NGS Result
ATCCGGATATAGTTCCTCCTTTCAGCAAAAAACCCCTCAAGACCCGTTTAGAGGCCCCAAGGGGTTATGC
TAGTTATTGCTCAGCGGTGGCAGCAGCCAACTCAGCTTCCTTTCGGGCTTTGTTAGCAGCCGGATCTCAG
TGGTGGTGGTGGTAGTGCTCGAGTGCGGCCGCAAGCTTTTATTATTTCGGCGGTATCGGTTCATTGGTGA
TATAATGTTTACCGTTTTATTAGGTAAATTCATATGTAGCCGGCACACCCGGCGGCACAATGCTGGTCAC
ATCACGCACTTCGCCATCCACAATACGAAAGCTCACAATCGGCTTATTCTGCACCGGTTTATAGCCCGGG
GGTTCGCTATTTTCAATCAGGCGATATTTGCCATCGCTCAGATTCTTAAAGGTCAGTTTACCATCTTCGC
CGGTACGCACATTTTGATAGGTCCCATTCTGATCAATCGCGCCATAGATATCGGGATAGTCGGGATGCTG
TTTCTGCAGGCTAAACACGGCACCACGCAGCGGCTTTTTATCGTTCTTATTCACACCACTACCACCAGAG
CTGTGATGATGATGATGATGGCTCCAGCTGCCCATATGTATATCTCCTTCTTAAAGTTAAACAAAATTAT
TTCTAGAGGGGAATTGTTATCCGCTCACAATTCCCCTATAGTGAGTCGTATTAATTTCGCGGGATCGAGA
TCTCGATCCTCTACGCCGGACGCATCGTGGCCGGCATCACCGGCGCCACAGGTGCGGTTGCTGGCGCCTA
TATCGCCGACATCACCGATGGGGAAGATCGGGCTCGCCACTTCGGGCTCATGAGCGCTTGTTTCGGCGTG
GGTATGGTGGCAGGCCCCGTGGCCGGGGGACTGTTGGGCGCCATCTCCTTGCATGCACCATTCCTTGCGG
CGGCGGTGCTCAACGGCCTCAACCTACTACTGGGCTGCTTCCTAATGCAGGAGTCGCATAAGGGAGAGCG
TCGAGATCCCGGACACCATCGAATGGCGCAAAACCTTTCGCGGTATGGCATGATAGCGCCCGGAAGAGAG
TCAATTCAGGGTGGTGAATGTGAAACCAGTAACGTTATACGATGTCGCAGAGTATGCCGGTGTCTCTTAT
CAGACCGTTTCCCGCGTGGTGAACCAGGCCAGCCACGTTTCTGCGAAAACGCGGGAAAAAGTGGAAGCGG
CGATGGCGGAGCTGAATTACATTCCCAACCGCGTGGCACAACAACTGGCGGGCAAACAGTCGTTGCTGAT
TGGCGTTGCCACCTCCAGTCTGGCCCTGCACGCGCCGTCGCAAATTGTCGCGGCGATTAAATCTCGCGCC
GATCAACTGGGTGCCAGCGTGGTGGTGTCGATGGTAGAACGAAGCGGCGTCGAAGCCTGTAAAGCGGCGG
TGCACAATCTTCTCGCGCAACGCGTCAGTGGGCTGATCATTAACTATCCGCTGGATGACCAGGATGCCAT
TGCTGTGGAAGCTGCCTGCACTAATGTTCCGGCGTTATTTCTTGATGTCTCTGACCAGACACCCATCAAC
AGTATTATTTTCTCCCATGAAGACGGTACGCGACTGGGCGTGGAGCATCTGGTCGCATTGGGTCACCAGC
AAATCGCGCTGTTAGCGGGCCCATTAAGTTCTGTCTCGGCGCGTCTGCGTCTGGCTGGCTGGCATAAATA
TCTCACTCGCAATCAAATTCAGCCGATAGCGGAACGGGAAGGCGACTGGAGTGCCATGTCCGGTTTTCAA
CAAACCATGCAAATGCTGAATGAGGGCATCGTTCCCACTGCGATGCTGGTTGCCAACGATCAGATGGCGC
TGGGCGCAATGCGCGCCATTACCGAGTCCGGGCTGCGCGTTGGTGCGGATATCTCGGTAGTGGGATACGA
CGATACCGAAGACAGCTCATGTTATATCCCGCCGTTAACCACCATCAAACAGGATTTTCGCCTGCTGGGG
CAAACCAGCGTGGACCGCTTGCTGCAACTCTCTCAGGGCCAGGCGGTGAAGGGCAATCAGCTGTTGCCCG
TCTCACTGGTGAAAAGAAAAACCACCCTGGCGCCCAATACGCAAACCGCCTCTCCCCGCGCGTTGGCCGA
TTCATTAATGCAGCTGGCACGACAGGTTTCCCGACTGGAAAGCGGGCAGTGAGCGCAACGCAATTAATGT
AAGTTAGCTCACTCATTAGGCACCGGGATCTCGACCGATGCCCTTGAGAGCCTTCAACCCAGTCAGCTCC
TTCCGGTGGGCGCGGGGCATGACTATCGTCGCCGCACTTATGACTGTCTTCTTTATCATGCAACTCGTAG
GACAGGTGCCGGCAGCGCTCTGGGTCATTTCGGCGAGGACCGCTTTCGCTGGAGCGCGACGATGATCGGC
CTGTCGCTTGCGGTATTCGGAATCTTGCACGCCCTCGCTCAAGCCTTCGTCACTGGTCCCGCCACCAAAC
GTTTCGGCGAGAAGCAGGCCATTATCGCCGGCATGGCGGCCCCACGGGTGCGCATGATCGTGCTCCTGTC
GTTGAGGACCCGGCTAGGCTGGCGGGGTTGCCTTACTGGTTAGCAGAATGAATCACCGATACGCGAGCGA
ACGTGAAGCGACTGCTGCTGCAAAACGTCTGCGACCTGAGCAACAACATGAATGGTCTTCGGTTTCCGTG
TTTCGTAAAGTCTGGAAACGCGGAAGTCAGCGCCCTGCACCATTATGTTCCGGATCTGCATCGCAGGATG
CTGCTGGCTACCCTGTGGAACACCTACATCTGTATTAACGAAGCGCTGGCATTGACCCTGAGTGATTTTT
CTCTGGTCCCGCCGCATCCATACCGCCAGTTGTTTACCCTCACAACGTTCCAGTAACCGGGCATGTTCAT
CATCAGTAACCCGTATCGTGAGCATCCTCTCTCGTTTCATCGGTATCATTACCCCCATGAACAGAAATCC
CCCTTACACGGAGGCATCAGTGACCAAACAGGAAAAAACCGCCCTTAACATGGCCCGCTTTATCAGAAGC
CAGACATTAACGCTTCTGGAGAAACTCAACGAGCTGGACGCGGATGAACAGGCAGACATCTGTGAATCGC
TTCACGACCACGCTGATGAGCTTTACCGCAGCTGCCTCGCGCGTTTCGGTGATGACGGTGAAAACCTCTG
ACACATGCAGCTCCCGGAGACGGTCACAGCTTGTCTGTAAGCGGATGCCGGGAGCAGACAAGCCCGTCAG
GGCGCGTCAGCGGGTGTTGGCGGGTGTCGGGGCGCAGCCATGACCCAGTCACGTAGCGATAGCGGAGTGT
ATACTGGCTTAACTATGCGGCATCAGAGCAGATTGTACTGAGAGTGCACCATTGCGGTGTGAAATACCGC
ACAGATGCGTAAGGAGAAAATACCGCATCAGGCGCTCTTCCGCTTCCTCGCTCACTGACTCGCTGCGCTC
GGTCGTTCGGCTGCGGCGAGCGGTATCAGCTCACTCAAAGGCGGTAATACGGTTATCCACAGAATCAGGG
GATAACGCAGGAAAGAACATGTGAGCAAAAGGCCAGCAAAAGGCCAGGAACCGTAAAAAGGCCGCGTTGC
TGGCGTTTTTCCATAGGCTCCGCCCCCCTGACGAGCATCACAAAAATCGACGCTCAAGTCAGAGGTGGCG
AAACCCGACAGGACTATAAAGATACCAGGCGTTTCCCCCTGGAAGCTCCCTCGTGCGCTCTCCTGTTCCG
ACCCTGCCGCTTACCGGATACCTGTCCGCCTTTCTCCCTTCGGGAAGCGTGGCGCTTTCTCATAGCTCAC
GCTGTAGGTATCTCAGTTCGGTGTAGGTCGTTCGCTCCAAGCTGGGCTGTGTGCACGAACCCCCCGTTCA
GCCCGACCGCTGCGCCTTATCCGGTAACTATCGTCTTGAGTCCAACCCGGTAAGACACGACTTATCGCCA
CTGGCAGCAGCCACTGGTAACAGGATTAGCAGAGCGAGGTATGTAGGCGGTGCTACAGAGTTCTTGAAGT
GGTGGCCTAACTACGGCTACACTAGAAGGACAGTATTTGGTATCTGCGCTCTGCTGAAGCCAGTTACCTT
CGGAAAAAGAGTTGGTAGCTCTTGATCCGGCAAACAAACCACCGCTGGTAGCGGTGGTTTTTTTGTTTGC
AAGCAGCAGATTACGCGCAGAAAAAAAGGATCTCAAGAAGATCCTTTGATCTTTTCTACGGGGTCTGACG
CTCAGTGGAACGAAAACTCACGTTAAGGGATTTTGGTCATGAACAATAAAACTGTCTGCTTACATAAACA
GTAATACAAGGGGTGTTATGAGCCATATTCAACGGGAAACGTCTTGCTCTAGGCCGCGATTAAATTCCAA
CATGGATGCTGATTTATATGGGTATAAATGGGCTCGCGATAATGTCGGGCAATCAGGTGCGACAATCTAT
CGATTGTATGGGAAGCCCGATGCGCCAGAGTTGTTTCTGAAACATGGCAAAGGTAGCGTTGCCAATGATG
TTACAGATGAGATGGTCAGACTAAACTGGCTGACGGAATTTATGCCTCTTCCGACCATCAAGCATTTTAT
CCGTACTCCTGATGATGCATGGTTACTCACCACTGCGATCCCCGGGAAAACAGCATTCCAGGTATTAGAA
GAATATCCTGATTCAGGTGAAAATATTGTTGATGCGCTGGCAGTGTTCCTGCGCCGGTTGCATTCGATTC
CTGTTTGTAATTGTCCTTTTAACAGCGATCGCGTATTTCGTCTCGCTCAGGCGCAATCACGAATGAATAA
CGGTTTGGTTGATGCGAGTGATTTTGATGACGAGCGTAATGGCTGGCCTGTTGAACAAGTCTGGAAAGAA
ATGCATAAACTTTTGCCATTCTCACCGGATTCAGTCGTCACTCATGGTGATTTCTCACTTGATAACCTTA
TTTTTGACGAGGGGAAATTAATAGGTTGTATTGATGTTGGACGAGTCGGAATCGCAGACCGATACCAGGA
TCTTGCCATCCTATGGAACTGCCTCGGTGAGTTTTCTCCTTCATTACAGAAACGGCTTTTTCAAAAATAT
GGTATTGATAATCCTGATATGAATAAATTGCAGTTTCATTTGATGCTCGATGAGTTTTTCTAAGAATTAA
TTCATGAGCGGATACATATTTGAATGTATTTAGAAAAATAAACAAATAGGGGTTCCGCGCACATTTCCCC
GAAAAGTGCCACCTAAATTGTAAGCGTTAATATTTTGTTAAAATTCGCGTTAAATTTTTGTTAAATCAGC
TCATTTTTTAACCAATAGGCCGAAATCGGCAAAATCCCTTATAAATCAAAAGAATAGACCGAGATAGGGT
[37 nt withheld, positions 5321-5357]
AAAGAACGTGGACTCCAACGTCAAAGG
[49 nt withheld, positions 5385-5433]
T
[91 nt withheld, positions 5435-5525]
G
[124 nt withheld, positions 5527-5650]
CCCATTCGCCA
Features (pLannotate 1.2.2; 18 found; start..end, strand, type, name):
     26..73      -  terminator     T7 terminator: transcription terminator for bacteriophage T7 RNA polymerase
     81..130     -  CDS            SET1 (fragment): solubility-enhancement tag derived from T7 phage gene 10B
    564..580     -  CDS            capTEV™ (fragment): composite tag for in vivo biotinylation, TEV protease cleavage, and 6xHis tagging
    603..625     -  RBS            RBS: efficient ribosome binding site from bacteriophage T7 gene 10 (Olins and Rangwala, 1989)
    640..664     -  protein_bind   lac operator: The lac repressor binds to the lac operator to inhibit transcription in E. coli. This inhibition can be relieved by adding lactose or isopropyl-β-D-thiogalactopyranoside (IPTG). lac repressor encoded by lacI
    665..683     -  promoter       T7 promoter: promoter for bacteriophage T7 RNA polymerase
    705..984     +  CDS            TcR (fragment): tetracycline efflux protein; tet; confers resistance to tetracycline
    992..1069    +  promoter       lacI promoter: lacI
   1070..2152    +  CDS            lacI: lac repressor; lacI; The lac repressor binds to the lac operator to inhibit transcription in E. coli. This inhibition can be relieved by adding lactose or isopropyl-β-D-thiogalactopyranoside (IPTG).
   2165..2186    +  protein_bind   CAP binding site: CAP binding activates transcription in the presence of cAMP. E. coli catabolite activator protein
   2201..2491    +  CDS            TcR (fragment): tetracycline efflux protein; tet; confers resistance to tetracycline
   2563..2943    -  CDS            YPB1_ECOLX: Protein predicted: Swiss-Prot protein existence level 4. From Escherichia coli.
   2960..3151    +  CDS            rop: Rop protein, which maintains plasmids at low copy number; rop
   3253..3392    +  misc_feature   bom: basis of mobility region from pBR322
   3578..4166    -  rep_origin     ori: high-copy-number ColE1/pMB1/pBR322/pUC origin of replication
   4288..5103    +  CDS            KanR: aminoglycoside phosphotransferase; aph(3')-Ia; confers resistance to kanamycin in bacteria or G418 (Geneticin®) in eukaryotes
   5112..5169    -  promoter       AmpR promoter (fragment): bla
   5222..5650    -  rep_origin     f1 ori (sequence partly withheld): f1 bacteriophage origin of replication; arrow indicates direction of (+) strand synthesis
