[The description below was written by a language model from this plasmid's Addgene catalogue record and pLannotate feature annotations shown in this document.]
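Description:
pET28a SnoopLigase2 is a bacterial expression plasmid built on the Novagen pET28a backbone for producing the synthetic protein SnoopLigase2 in E. coli. The roughly 370 bp insert, introduced by Gibson cloning, carries an N-terminal His6 tag, which would allow metal-affinity purification. Expression is driven by a T7 promoter immediately followed by a lac operator and the efficient ribosome binding site from T7 gene 10, with a T7 terminator downstream. The plasmid also encodes the lac repressor under its own promoter, so transcription is held off until relieved by IPTG or lactose, and it requires a host that supplies T7 RNA polymerase.

The plasmid is maintained through a ColE1/pMB1-type origin accompanied by the rop gene and the pBR322 bom region, and is selected with kanamycin via an aminoglycoside phosphotransferase gene. An f1 phage origin is also present. The catalogue lists it as high copy, although rop normally acts to moderate copy number. The automated feature table does not annotate the SnoopLigase2 coding sequence itself. The short SET1 and capTEV fragment hits flanking the unannotated gap probably reflect partial matches to vector-derived and His-tag sequence rather than complete functional tags, and the tetracycline-resistance fragments are likely non-functional backbone remnants. The sequenced record is slightly shorter (5,661 nt) than the total size given in the catalogue (5,738 bp).

According to the record, SnoopLigase2 directs formation of an isopeptide bond between the SnoopTag2 and DogTag2 peptides. The purified enzyme is therefore used for covalent peptide–peptide ligation, joining proteins that bear these tags into modular assemblies.
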