Addgene plasmid #201803: pET28a SnoopLigase2
Purpose: Bacterial expression of SnoopLigase2 which directs formation of an isopeptide bond between SnoopTag2 and DogTag2 peptides
Depositing lab: Mark Howarth. Depositing organization: University of Oxford. Publication: Design and Evolution of Enhanced Peptide-Peptide Ligation for Modular Transglutaminase Assembly. Keeble AH, Wood DP, Howarth M. Bioconjug Chem. 2023 Jun 8. doi: 10.1021/acs.bioconjchem.3c00122. PubMed 37289810.
Backbone
  Vector backbone: pET28a
  Backbone manufacturer: Novagen
  Backbone size w/o insert (bp): 5369
  Total vector size (bp): 5738
  Vector type: Bacterial Expression
Growth in bacteria
  Bacterial resistance: Kanamycin, 50 μg/mL
  Growth temperature: 37°C
  Growth strain: DH5alpha
  Copy number: High Copy
Gene/Insert
  Gene/Insert name: SnoopLigase2
  Species: Synthetic
  Insert size (bp): 369
  Promoter: T7
  Tag / fusion protein: His6 (N terminal on insert)
  Cloning method: Gibson Cloning
  Sequencing primers: 5′ T7F; 3′ T7R
Terms and licenses: Academic/Nonprofit Terms; Industry Terms: Not Available to Industry
How to cite: pET28a SnoopLigase2 was a gift from Mark Howarth (Addgene plasmid # 201803)
