>Addgene plasmid #201803 | pET28a SnoopLigase2 | depositor partial sequence | sequence record 391636 | SnoopLigase2
ATGGGCAGCTGGAGCCATCATCATCATCATCACAGCTCTGGTGGTAGTGGTGTGAATAAGAACGATAAAA
AGCCGCTGCGTGGTGCCGTGTTTAGCCTGCAGAAACAGCATCCCGACTATCCCGATATCTATGGCGCGAT
TGATCAGAATGGGACCTATCAAAATGTGCGTACCGGCGAAGATGGTAAACTGACCTTTAAGAATCTGAGC
GATGGCAAATATCGCCTGATTGAAAATAGCGAACCCCCGGGCTATAAACCGGTGCAGAATAAGCCGATTG
TGAGCTTTCGTATTGTGGATGGCGAAGTGCGTGATGTGACCAGCATTGTGCCGCCGGGTGTGCCGGCTAC
ATATGAATTTACCTAATAA
